Addgene plasmid #157508: pD649-HAsp-SEMA4B-COMP5AP-AviTag-9xHis
Purpose: Mammalian expression of cell-surface protein extracellular domain fused to COMP5AP-AviTag-9xHis. Protein is secreted from cells.
Depositing lab: Chris Garcia. Depositing organization: Stanford University. Publication: A Human IgSF Cell-Surface Interactome Reveals a Complex Network of Protein-Protein Interactions. Wojtowicz WM, Vielmetter J, Fernandes RA, Siepe DH, Eastman CL, Chisholm GB, Cox S, Klock H, Anderson PW, Rue SM, Miller JJ, Glaser SM, Bragstad ML, Vance J, Lam AW, Lesley SA, Zinn K, Garcia KC. Cell. 2020 Aug 20;182(4):1027-1043.e17. doi: 10.1016/j.cell.2020.07.025. PubMed 32822567.
Backbone
  Vector backbone: pD649
  Backbone size w/o insert (bp): 7153
  Vector type: Mammalian Expression
Growth in bacteria
  Bacterial resistance: Ampicillin, 100 μg/mL
  Growth temperature: 37°C
  Growth strain: DH5alpha
  Copy number: High Copy
Gene/Insert
  Gene/Insert name: SEMA4B (alt name: SEM4B)
  Species: H. sapiens (human)
  Insert size (bp): 2022
  Entrez Gene: SEMA4B (a.k.a. SEMAC, SemC)
  Promoter: CMV/SP6
  Tag / fusion protein: COMP5AP-AviTag-9xHis (C terminal on backbone)
  Cloning method: Restriction Enzyme; 5′ cloning site GCGGCCGC (not destroyed); 3′ cloning site GGCGCGCC (not destroyed)
  Sequencing primers: 5′ ATTTAGGTGACACTATAG; 3′ CGTCGCACTCCATCACGGTG
Resource information
  A portion of this plasmid was derived from a plasmid made by: synthesis by ThermoFisher
Terms and licenses: Academic/Nonprofit Terms; Industry Terms: Not Available to Industry
Depositor comments: Some plasmids in this collection may have an IS4-like element ISVsa5 family transposase upstream of the CMV promoter.
How to cite: pD649-HAsp-SEMA4B-COMP5AP-AviTag-9xHis was a gift from Chris Garcia (Addgene plasmid # 157508 ; http://n2t.net/addgene:157508 ; RRID:Addgene_157508)
