[The description below was written by a language model from this plasmid's Addgene catalogue record and pLannotate feature annotations shown in this document.]
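Description:
pD649-HAsp-SEMA4B-COMP5AP-AviTag-9xHis is a mammalian expression plasmid built on the pD649 backbone for producing the extracellular domain of human SEMA4B (semaphorin 4B) as a secreted, multimerised fusion protein. It is propagated in E. coli as a high-copy plasmid through a ColE1/pUC-type origin and selected with ampicillin via the β-lactamase gene. The annotated sequence totals 9,175 nt, consistent with the stated backbone plus a roughly 2 kb insert. The feature table also shows an SV40 early promoter/EM7 promoter driving a puromycin N-acetyltransferase coding region followed by an SV40 poly(A) signal, which would offer puromycin selection in mammalian cells, although the catalogue entry does not mention this. Small fragments of KanR, lacZα, ble and f1 ori appear to be backbone remnants rather than functional parts.

Expression is driven by the CMV enhancer and immediate-early promoter, followed by a fragment of CMV intron A and an SP6 promoter that also serves as a sequencing primer site. The open reading frame begins with a signal peptide. The name indicates an HA-derived leader, whereas the annotation software matched part of this region to an IgH signal sequence. The synthesised SEMA4B ectodomain sits between retained NotI and AscI sites. Downstream, supplied by the backbone, are the coiled-coil region of rat cartilage oligomeric matrix protein, which assembles into pentamers, human placental alkaline phosphatase as an enzymatic reporter, an AviTag for site-specific biotinylation, and a polyhistidine tag for purification, ending at a bGH poly(A) signal. The resulting high-avidity pentameric AP fusion belongs to a collection used to screen human cell-surface protein extracellular interactions. The depositor notes that some plasmids in the collection may carry an IS4-like transposase insertion upstream of the CMV promoter; none is annotated here.
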