Features (pLannotate 1.2.2; 24 found; start..end, strand, type, name):
    119..143     -  CDS            KanR (fragment): aminoglycoside phosphotransferase; aph(3')-Ia; confers resistance to kanamycin
    254..842     +  rep_origin     ori: high-copy-number ColE1/pMB1/pBR322/pUC origin of replication
   1067..1084    +  terminator     rrnB T2 terminator (fragment): transcription terminator T2 from the E. coli rrnB gene
   1109..1128    -  CDS            lacZα (fragment): LacZα fragment of β-galactosidase; lacZ fragment
   1584..1600    +  protein_bind   lac operator: The lac repressor binds to the lac operator to inhibit transcription in E. coli. This inhibition can be relieved by adding lactose or isopropyl-β-D-thiogalactopyranoside (IPTG). lac repressor encoded by lacI
   1843..2146    +  enhancer       CMV enhancer: human cytomegalovirus immediate early enhancer
   2147..2350    +  promoter       CMV promoter: human cytomegalovirus (CMV) immediate early promoter
   2486..2529    +  intron         CMV intron (fragment): modified intron A from human cytomegalovirus
   2581..2599    +  promoter       SP6 promoter: promoter for bacteriophage SP6 RNA polymerase
   2603..2640    +  CDS            IgH signal sequence (fragment): signal sequence from the mouse immunoglobulin heavy chain variable region
   2746..4770    +  CDS            SEMA4B (fragment): SEM4B_HUMAN - Also known as KIAA1745 From Homo sapiens (Human).
   4867..5046    +  CDS            Comp (fragment): COMP_RAT - Experimental evidence at protein level: Swiss-Prot protein existence level 1. May play a role in the structural integrity of cartilage via its interaction with other extracellular matrix proteins such as the collagens and fibronectin. Can mediate the interaction of chondrocytes with the cartilage extracellular matrix through interaction with cell surface integrin receptors. Could play a role in the pathogenesis of osteoarthritis. Potent suppressor of apoptosis in both primary chondrocytes and transformed cells. Suppresses apoptosis by blocking the activation of caspase-3 and by indu
   5034..6486    +  CDS            SEAP (fragment): secreted alkaline phosphatase from human placenta The natural enzyme has a C-terminal transmembrane sequence that is replaced by a GPI anchor.
   6511..6552    +  CDS            AviTag™ (fragment): peptide tag that allows for enzymatic biotinylation
   6556..6579    +  CDS            8xHis: 8xHis affinity tag
   6725..6836    +  polyA_signal   bGH poly(A) signal: bovine growth hormone polyadenylation signal
   6837..6945    +  rep_origin     f1 ori (fragment): f1 bacteriophage origin of replication; arrow indicates direction of (+) strand synthesis
   6959..7288    +  promoter       SV40 promoter: SV40 enhancer and early promoter
   7336..7383    +  promoter       EM7 promoter: synthetic bacterial promoter&nbsp
   7402..8001    +  CDS            PuroR (fragment): puromycin N-acetyltransferase; pac from Streptomyces; confers resistance to puromycin
   8011..8136    +  CDS            ble (fragment): BLE_KLEPN - Experimental evidence at protein level: Swiss-Prot protein existence level 1. Binding protein with a strong affinity to the bleomycin family of antibiotics. Binds to CL990; an antimitotic-antibiotic compound. From Klebsiella pneumoniae.
   8131..8252    +  polyA_signal   SV40 poly(A) signal: SV40 polyadenylation signal
   8305..9165    -  CDS            AmpR: β-lactamase; bla; confers resistance to ampicillin, carbenicillin, and related antibiotics
   9168..89      -  promoter       AmpR promoter (fragment) (across the origin): bla
>Addgene plasmid #157508 | pD649-HAsp-SEMA4B-COMP5AP-AviTag-9xHis | depositor full sequence | sequence record 304125 | Full Sequence
TTTCAATATTATTGAAGCATTTATCAGGGTTATTGTCTCATGAGCGGATACATATTTGAATGTATTTAGA
AAAATAAACAAATAGGGGTCAGTGTTACAACCAATTAACCAATTCTGAACATTATCGCGAGCCCATTTAT
ACCTGAATATGGCTCATAACACCCCTTGCTCATGACCAAAATCCCTTAACGTGAGTTACGCGCGCGTCGT
TCCACTGAGCGTCAGACCCCGTAGAAAAGATCAAAGGATCTTCTTGAGATCCTTTTTTTCTGCGCGTAAT
CTGCTGCTTGCAAACAAAAAAACCACCGCTACCAGCGGTGGTTTGTTTGCCGGATCAAGAGCTACCAACT
CTTTTTCCGAAGGTAACTGGCTTCAGCAGAGCGCAGATACCAAATACTGTTCTTCTAGTGTAGCCGTAGT
TAGCCCACCACTTCAAGAACTCTGTAGCACCGCCTACATACCTCGCTCTGCTAATCCTGTTACCAGTGGC
TGCTGCCAGTGGCGATAAGTCGTGTCTTACCGGGTTGGACTCAAGACGATAGTTACCGGATAAGGCGCAG
CGGTCGGGCTGAACGGGGGGTTCGTGCACACAGCCCAGCTTGGAGCGAACGACCTACACCGAACTGAGAT
ACCTACAGCGTGAGCTATGAGAAAGCGCCACGCTTCCCGAAGGGAGAAAGGCGGACAGGTATCCGGTAAG
CGGCAGGGTCGGAACAGGAGAGCGCACGAGGGAGCTTCCAGGGGGAAACGCCTGGTATCTTTATAGTCCT
GTCGGGTTTCGCCACCTCTGACTTGAGCGTCGATTTTTGTGATGCTCGTCAGGGGGGCGGAGCCTATGGA
AAAACGCCAGCAACGCGGCCTTTTTACGGTTCCTGGCCTTTTGCTGGCCTTTTGCTCACATGTTCTTTCC
TGCGTTATCCCCTGATTCTGTGGATAACCGTATTACCGCCTTTGAGTGAGCTGATACCGCTCGCCGCAGC
CGAACGACCGAGCGCAGCGAGTCAGTGAGCGAGGAAGCGGAAGGCGAGAGTAGGGAACTGCCAGGCATCA
AACTAAGCAGAAGGCCCCTGACGGATGGCCTTTTTGCGTTTCTACAAACTCTTTCTGTGTTGTAAAACGA
CGGCCAGTCTTAAGCTCGGGCCCCCTGGGCGGTTCTGATAACGAGTAATCGTTAATCCGCAAATAACGTA
AAAACCCGCTTCGGCGGGTTTTTTTATGGGGGGAGTTTAGGGAAAGAGCATTTGTCAGAATATTTAAGGG
CGCCTGTCACTTTGCTTGATATATGAGAATTATTTAACCTTATAAATGAGAAAAAAGCAACGCACTTTAA
ATAAGATACGTTGCTTTTTCGATTGATGAACACCTATAATTAAACTATTCATCTATTATTTATGATTTTT
TGTATATACAATATTTCTAGTTTGTTAAAGAGAATTAAGAAAATAAATCTCGAAAATAATAAAGGGAAAA
TCAGTTTTTGATATCAAAATTATACATGTCAACGATAATACAAAATATAATACAAACTATAAGATGTTAT
CAGTATTTATTATCATTTAGAATAAATTTTGTGTCGCCCTTAATTGTGAGCGGATAACAATTACGAGCTT
CATGCACAGTGGCGTTGACTCAATATTGGCCATTAGCCATATTATTCATTGGTTATATAGCATAAATCAA
TATTGGCTATTGGCCATTGCATACGTTGTATCTATATCATAATATGTACATTTATATTGGCTCATGTCCA
ATATGACCGCCATGTTGGCATTGATTATTGACTAGTTATTAATAGTAATCAATTACGGGGTCATTAGTTC
ATAGCCCATATATGGAGTTCCGCGTTACATAACTTACGGTAAATGGCCCGCCTGGCTGACCGCCCAACGA
CCCCCGCCCATTGACGTCAATAATGACGTATGTTCCCATAGTAACGCCAATAGGGACTTTCCATTGACGT
CAATGGGTGGAGTATTTACGGTAAACTGCCCACTTGGCAGTACATCAAGTGTATCATATGCCAAGTACGC
CCCCTATTGACGTCAATGACGGTAAATGGCCCGCCTGGCATTATGCCCAGTACATGACCTTATGGGACTT
TCCTACTTGGCAGTACATCTACGTATTAGTCATCGCTATTACCATGGTGATGCGGTTTTGGCAGTACATC
AATGGGCGTGGATAGCGGTTTGACTCACGGGGATTTCCAAGTCTCCACCCCATTGACGTCAATGGGAGTT
TGTTTTGGCACCAAAATCAACGGGACTTTCCAAAATGTCGTAACAACTCCGCCCCATTGACGCAAATGGG
CGGTAGGCGTGTACGGTGGGAGGTCTATATAAGCAGAGCTCGTTTAGTGAACCGTCAGATCGCCTGGAGA
CGCCATCCACGCTGTTTTGACCTCCATAGAAGACACCGGGACCGATCCAGCCTCCGCGGCCGGGAACGGT
GCATTGGAACGCGGATTCCCCGTGCCAAGAGTGACGTAAGTACCGCCTATAGAGTCTATAGGCCCACCCC
CTTGGCTTCGTTAGAACGCGGCTACAATTAATACATAACCTTATGTATCATACACATACGATTTAGGTGA
CACTATAGAATAACATCCACTTTGCCTTTCTCTCCACAGGTGTCCACTCCCAGGTCCAACTGCACCTCGG
TTCTATCGAAAACGCGCCTGCTAGCGCCACCATGAAGACCATCATTGCCCTGAGCTACATCTTCTGCCTG
GTGTTCGCTGCGGCCGCCTTGTCTCCTAGAATTTCTCTGCCTCTGGGCAGCGAGGAACGGCCCTTTCTGA
GATTTGAGGCCGAGCACATCAGCAACTACACAGCCCTGCTGCTGAGCAGAGATGGCAGAACACTGTATGT
GGGAGCCAGAGAGGCCCTGTTCGCCCTGAGCAGCAATCTGTCTTTTCTGCCTGGCGGCGAGTACCAAGAA
CTGCTGTGGGGAGCCGATGCCGAGAAGAAACAGCAGTGCAGCTTCAAGGGCAAAGACCCTCAGCGGGACT
GCCAGAACTACATCAAGATCCTGCTGCCTCTGAGCGGCAGCCACCTGTTTACATGTGGCACAGCCGCTTT
CAGCCCCATGTGCACCTACATCAACATGGAAAACTTCACACTGGCCCGGGACGAGAAGGGCAACGTTCTG
CTGGAAGATGGCAAGGGCAGATGCCCCTTCGATCCCAACTTCAAGTCTACAGCCCTGGTGGTGGATGGCG
AGCTGTACACTGGCACAGTTAGCAGCTTTCAGGGCAACGATCCCGCCATCAGCAGAAGCCAGTCTCTGAG
GCCTACCAAGACCGAGAGCAGCCTGAACTGGCTGCAGGACCCTGCTTTTGTGGCCAGCGCCTACATTCCT
GAGTCTCTGGGATCTCTGCAGGGCGACGACGACAAGATCTACTTCTTCTTCTCCGAAACCGGCCAAGAGT
TCGAGTTCTTCGAGAACACCATCGTGTCCCGGATCGCCAGAATCTGCAAAGGCGACGAAGGCGGAGAACG
GGTGCTGCAACAGAGATGGACAAGCTTCCTGAAGGCCCAGCTGCTGTGCAGCAGACCTGATGACGGCTTC
CCATTCAACGTGCTGCAGGATGTGTTCACACTGTCCCCATCTCCACAGGACTGGCGGGATACACTGTTCT
ACGGCGTGTTCACCTCTCAGTGGCACAGAGGCACAACAGAGGGAAGCGCCGTGTGTGTGTTCACCATGAA
GGACGTGCAGAGAGTGTTCAGCGGCCTGTACAAAGAAGTGAACCGGGAAACCCAGCAGTGGTACACCGTG
ACACATCCCGTGCCTACACCTAGACCTGGCGCCTGTATCACCAACAGCGCCAGAGAGAGAAAGATCAACA
GCAGCCTGCAGCTGCCCGACAGAGTGCTGAACTTTCTGAAGGACCACTTCCTGATGGACGGCCAAGTGCG
GAGTAGAATGCTGCTGCTGCAACCCCAGGCCAGATATCAGAGAGTGGCCGTTCATAGAGTGCCCGGCCTG
CACCATACCTACGATGTGTTGTTTCTCGGAACCGGCGACGGCAGACTGCACAAAGCTGTGTCTGTGGGCC
CCAGAGTGCACATCATCGAGGAACTGCAGATCTTCAGCAGCGGCCAGCCTGTGCAGAATCTCCTGCTGGA
TACACACAGAGGCCTGCTGTATGCCGCCTCTCATTCTGGCGTTGTGCAGGTCCCAATGGCCAACTGCAGC
CTGTACAGATCCTGCGGCGATTGCCTGCTGGCCAGAGATCCTTATTGTGCTTGGAGCGGCTCCAGCTGCA
AGCACGTTTCACTGTATCAGCCCCAGCTGGCCACCAGACCTTGGATTCAGGATATTGAGGGCGCCAGCGC
CAAGGATCTGTGTAGCGCTTCTAGCGTGGTGTCCCCTTCTTTTGTGCCTACCGGCGAGAAGCCTTGCGAA
CAGGTGCAGTTCCAGCCTAACACCGTGAACACCCTGGCCTGTCCTCTGCTGTCCAATCTGGCTACCAGAC
TGTGGCTGAGAAATGGCGCCCCTGTGAATGCCTCTGCCAGCTGTCATGTTCTGCCCACTGGCGATCTGCT
GCTCGTGGGAACACAGCAACTGGGAGAGTTCCAGTGCTGGTCCCTGGAAGAGGGATTTCAGCAGCTCGTG
GCCTCCTACTGTCCCGAAGTGGTTGAAGATGGCGTGGCCGATCAGACAGATGAAGGCGGATCTGTGCCCG
TGATCATCAGCACCAGTAGAGTGTCTGCCCCTGCCGGCGGAAAAGCTTCTTGGGGCGCTGACAGAAGCTA
CTGGAAAGAAGGCGCGCCGGAAGATCAAGTTGATCCAAGATTGATTGATGGCAAGGGCGGATCTCTGGAG
GTGCTGTTCCAGGGACCAGGCGGAAGCGGCAATCCCGGCGGCGATCTGGCCCCCCAGATGCTGCGCGAGC
TGCAGGAGACCAATGCCGCCCTGCAGGACGTGCGCGAGCTGCTGCGCCACCGCGTGAAGGAGATCACCTT
CCTGAAGAACACCGTGATGGAGTGCGACGCCTGCGGTATGCAGCCCTCTAGAGGCTCCGGCTCCATCATC
CCAGTTGAGGAGGAGAACCCGGACTTCTGGAACCGCGAGGCAGCCGAGGCCCTGGGTGCCGCCAAGAAGC
TGCAGCCTGCACAGACAGCCGCCAAGAACCTCATCATCTTCCTGGGCGATGGGATGGGGGTGTCTACGGT
GACAGCTGCCAGGATCCTAAAAGGGCAGAAGAAGGACAAACTGGGGCCTGAGATACCCCTGGCCATGGAC
CGCTTCCCATATGTGGCTCTGTCCAAGACATACAATGTAGACAAACATGTGCCAGACAGTGGAGCCACAG
CCACGGCCTACCTGTGCGGGGTCAAGGGCAACTTCCAGACCATTGGCTTGAGTGCAGCCGCCCGCTTTAA
CCAGTGCAACACGACACGCGGCAACGAGGTCATCTCCGTGATGAATCGGGCCAAGAAAGCAGGGAAGTCA
GTGGGAGTGGTAACCACCACACGAGTGCAGCACGCCTCGCCAGCCGGCACCTACGCCCACACGGTGAACC
GCAACTGGTACTCGGACGCCGACGTGCCTGCCTCGGCCCGCCAGGAGGGGTGCCAGGACATCGCTACGCA
GCTCATCTCCAACATGGACATTGACGTGATCCTAGGTGGAGGCCGAAAGTACATGTTTCGCATGGGAACC
CCAGACCCTGAGTACCCAGATGACTACAGCCAAGGTGGGACCAGGCTGGACGGGAAGAATCTGGTGCAGG
AATGGCTGGCGAAGCGCCAGGGTGCCCGGTATGTGTGGAACCGCACTGAGCTCATGCAGGCTTCCCTGGA
CCCGTCTGTGACCCATCTCATGGGTCTCTTTGAGCCTGGAGACATGAAATACGAGATCCACCGAGACTCC
ACACTGGACCCCTCCCTGATGGAGATGACAGAGGCTGCCCTGCGCCTGCTGAGCAGGAACCCCCGCGGCT
TCTTCCTCTTCGTGGAGGGTGGTCGCATCGACCATGGTCATCATGAAAGCAGGGCTTACCGGGCACTGAC
TGAGACGATCATGTTCGACGACGCCATTGAGAGGGCGGGCCAGCTCACCAGCGAGGAGGACACGCTGAGC
CTCGTCACTGCCGACCACTCCCACGTCTTCTCCTTCGGAGGCTACCCCCTGCGAGGGAGCTCCATCTTCG
GGCTGGCCCCTGGCAAGGCCCGGGACAGGAAGGCCTACACGGTCCTCCTATACGGAAACGGTCCAGGCTA
TGTGCTCAAGGACGGCGCCCGGCCGGATGTTACCGAGAGCGAGAGCGGGAGCCCCGAGTATCGGCAGCAG
TCAGCAGTGCCCCTGGACGAAGAGACCCACGCAGGCGAGGACGTGGCGGTGTTCGCGCGCGGCCCGCAGG
CGCACCTGGTTCACGGCGTGCAGGAGCAGACCTTCATAGCGCACGTCATGGCCTTCGCCGCCTGCCTGGA
GCCCTACACCGCCTGCGACCTGGCGCCCCCCGCCGGCACCACCGACGCCGCGCACCCGGGTGGCGGAGGA
CTGAACGACATCTTCGAGGCTCAGAAAATCGAATGGCACGAACATCACCATCACCATCACCATCACCATT
AAGGCCGGCCTGTAGTCACTGGCACAACGCGTTACCCGGTAAGCCAATCGGGTATACACGGTCGTCATAC
TGCAGACAGGGTTCTTCTACTTTGCAAGATAGTCTTGAGTAGTAAAATAAATAGATAGAGAAAATCAGCC
TCGACTGTGCCTTCTAGTTGCCAGCCATCTGTTGTTTGCCCCTCCCCCGTGCCTTCCTTGACCCTGGAAG
GTGCCACTCCCACTGTCCTTTCCTAATAAAATGAGGAAATTGCATCACAACACTCAACCCTATCTCGGTC
TATTCTTTTGATTTATAAGGGATTTTGCCGATTTCGGCCTATTGGTTAAAAAATGAGCTGATTTAACAAA
AATTTAACGCGAATTAATTCTGTGGAATGTGTGTCAGTTAGGGTGTGGAAAGTCCCCAGGCTCCCCAGCA
GGCAGAAGTATGCAAAGCATGCATCTCAATTAGTCAGCAACCAGGTGTGGAAAGTCCCCAGGCTCCCCAG
CAGGCAGAAGTATGCAAAGCATGCATCTCAATTAGTCAGCAACCATAGTCCCGCCCCTAACTCCGCCCAT
CCCGCCCCTAACTCCGCCCAGTTCCGCCCATTCTCCGCCCCATGGCTGACTAATTTTTTTTATTTATGCA
GAGGCCGAGGCCGCCTCTGCCTCTGAGCTATTCCAGAAGTAGTGAGGAGGCTTTTTTGGAGGCCTAGGCT
TTTGCAAAAAGCTCCCGGGAGCTTGTATATCCATTTTCGGATCTGATCAGCACGTGTTGACAATTAATCA
TCGGCATAGTATATCGGCATAGTATAATACGACAAGGTGAGGAACTAAACCATGACCGAGTACAAGCCCA
CGGTGCGCCTCGCCACCCGCGACGACGTCCCCAGGGCCGTACGCACCCTCGCCGCCGCGTTCGCCGACTA
CCCCGCCACGCGCCACACCGTCGATCCGGACCGCCACATCGAGCGGGTCACCGAGCTGCAAGAACTCTTC
CTCACGCGCGTCGGGCTCGACATCGGCAAGGTGTGGGTCGCGGACGACGGCGCCGCGGTGGCGGTCTGGA
CCACGCCGGAGAGCGTCGAAGCGGGGGCGGTGTTCGCCGAGATCGGCCCGCGCATGGCCGAGTTGAGCGG
TTCCCGGCTGGCCGCGCAGCAACAGATGGAAGGCCTCCTGGCGCCGCACCGGCCCAAGGAGCCCGCGTGG
TTCCTGGCCACCGTCGGCGTCTCGCCCGACCACCAGGGCAAGGGTCTGGGCAGCGCCGTCGTGCTCCCCG
GAGTGGAGGCGGCCGAGCGCGCCGGGGTGCCCGCCTTCCTGGAGACATCCGCGCCCCGCAACCTCCCCTT
CTACGAGCGGCTCGGCTTCACCGTCACCGCCGACGTCGAGGTGCCCGAAGGACCGCGCACCTGGTGCATG
ACCCGCAAGCCCGGTGCCTGACACGTGCTACGAGATTTCGATTCCACCGCCGCCTTCTATGAAAGGTTGG
GCTTCGGAATCGTTTTCCGGGACGCCGGCTGGATGATCCTCCAGCGCGGGGATCTCATGCTGGAGTTCTT
CGCCCACCCCAACTTGTTTATTGCAGCTTATAATGGTTACAAATAAAGCAATAGCATCACAAATTTCACA
AATAAAGCATTTTTTTCACTGCATTCTAGTTGTGGTTTGTCCAAACTCATCAATGTATCTTATCATGTCT
GTATACCGTCGACCTCTAGCTAGAGCTTGGCGTAATCATGGTCATTACCAATGCTTAATCAGTGAGGCAC
CTATCTCAGCGATCTGTCTATTTCGTTCATCCATAGTTGCCTGACTCCCCGTCGTGTAGATAACTACGAT
ACGGGAGGGCTTACCATCTGGCCCCAGCGCTGCGATGATACCGCGAGAACCACGCTCACCGGCTCCGGAT
TTATCAGCAATAAACCAGCCAGCCGGAAGGGCCGAGCGCAGAAGTGGTCCTGCAACTTTATCCGCCTCCA
TCCAGTCTATTAATTGTTGCCGGGAAGCTAGAGTAAGTAGTTCGCCAGTTAATAGTTTGCGCAACGTTGT
TGCCATCGCTACAGGCATCGTGGTGTCACGCTCGTCGTTTGGTATGGCTTCATTCAGCTCCGGTTCCCAA
CGATCAAGGCGAGTTACATGATCCCCCATGTTGTGCAAAAAAGCGGTTAGCTCCTTCGGTCCTCCGATCG
TTGTCAGAAGTAAGTTGGCCGCAGTGTTATCACTCATGGTTATGGCAGCACTGCATAATTCTCTTACTGT
CATGCCATCCGTAAGATGCTTTTCTGTGACTGGTGAGTACTCAACCAAGTCATTCTGAGAATAGTGTATG
CGGCGACCGAGTTGCTCTTGCCCGGCGTCAATACGGGATAATACCGCGCCACATAGCAGAACTTTAAAAG
TGCTCATCATTGGAAAACGTTCTTCGGGGCGAAAACTCTCAAGGATCTTACCGCTGTTGAGATCCAGTTC
GATGTAACCCACTCGTGCACCCAACTGATCTTCAGCATCTTTTACTTTCACCAGCGTTTCTGGGTGAGCA
AAAACAGGAAGGCAAAATGCCGCAAAAAAGGGAATAAGGGCGACACGGAAATGTTGAATACTCATATTCT
TCCTT
