>Addgene plasmid #157508 | pD649-HAsp-SEMA4B-COMP5AP-AviTag-9xHis | depositor partial sequence | sequence record 304126 | insert (extracellular domain)
TTGTCTCCTAGAATTTCTCTGCCTCTGGGCAGCGAGGAACGGCCCTTTCTGAGATTTGAGGCCGAGCACA
TCAGCAACTACACAGCCCTGCTGCTGAGCAGAGATGGCAGAACACTGTATGTGGGAGCCAGAGAGGCCCT
GTTCGCCCTGAGCAGCAATCTGTCTTTTCTGCCTGGCGGCGAGTACCAAGAACTGCTGTGGGGAGCCGAT
GCCGAGAAGAAACAGCAGTGCAGCTTCAAGGGCAAAGACCCTCAGCGGGACTGCCAGAACTACATCAAGA
TCCTGCTGCCTCTGAGCGGCAGCCACCTGTTTACATGTGGCACAGCCGCTTTCAGCCCCATGTGCACCTA
CATCAACATGGAAAACTTCACACTGGCCCGGGACGAGAAGGGCAACGTTCTGCTGGAAGATGGCAAGGGC
AGATGCCCCTTCGATCCCAACTTCAAGTCTACAGCCCTGGTGGTGGATGGCGAGCTGTACACTGGCACAG
TTAGCAGCTTTCAGGGCAACGATCCCGCCATCAGCAGAAGCCAGTCTCTGAGGCCTACCAAGACCGAGAG
CAGCCTGAACTGGCTGCAGGACCCTGCTTTTGTGGCCAGCGCCTACATTCCTGAGTCTCTGGGATCTCTG
CAGGGCGACGACGACAAGATCTACTTCTTCTTCTCCGAAACCGGCCAAGAGTTCGAGTTCTTCGAGAACA
CCATCGTGTCCCGGATCGCCAGAATCTGCAAAGGCGACGAAGGCGGAGAACGGGTGCTGCAACAGAGATG
GACAAGCTTCCTGAAGGCCCAGCTGCTGTGCAGCAGACCTGATGACGGCTTCCCATTCAACGTGCTGCAG
GATGTGTTCACACTGTCCCCATCTCCACAGGACTGGCGGGATACACTGTTCTACGGCGTGTTCACCTCTC
AGTGGCACAGAGGCACAACAGAGGGAAGCGCCGTGTGTGTGTTCACCATGAAGGACGTGCAGAGAGTGTT
CAGCGGCCTGTACAAAGAAGTGAACCGGGAAACCCAGCAGTGGTACACCGTGACACATCCCGTGCCTACA
CCTAGACCTGGCGCCTGTATCACCAACAGCGCCAGAGAGAGAAAGATCAACAGCAGCCTGCAGCTGCCCG
ACAGAGTGCTGAACTTTCTGAAGGACCACTTCCTGATGGACGGCCAAGTGCGGAGTAGAATGCTGCTGCT
GCAACCCCAGGCCAGATATCAGAGAGTGGCCGTTCATAGAGTGCCCGGCCTGCACCATACCTACGATGTG
TTGTTTCTCGGAACCGGCGACGGCAGACTGCACAAAGCTGTGTCTGTGGGCCCCAGAGTGCACATCATCG
AGGAACTGCAGATCTTCAGCAGCGGCCAGCCTGTGCAGAATCTCCTGCTGGATACACACAGAGGCCTGCT
GTATGCCGCCTCTCATTCTGGCGTTGTGCAGGTCCCAATGGCCAACTGCAGCCTGTACAGATCCTGCGGC
GATTGCCTGCTGGCCAGAGATCCTTATTGTGCTTGGAGCGGCTCCAGCTGCAAGCACGTTTCACTGTATC
AGCCCCAGCTGGCCACCAGACCTTGGATTCAGGATATTGAGGGCGCCAGCGCCAAGGATCTGTGTAGCGC
TTCTAGCGTGGTGTCCCCTTCTTTTGTGCCTACCGGCGAGAAGCCTTGCGAACAGGTGCAGTTCCAGCCT
AACACCGTGAACACCCTGGCCTGTCCTCTGCTGTCCAATCTGGCTACCAGACTGTGGCTGAGAAATGGCG
CCCCTGTGAATGCCTCTGCCAGCTGTCATGTTCTGCCCACTGGCGATCTGCTGCTCGTGGGAACACAGCA
ACTGGGAGAGTTCCAGTGCTGGTCCCTGGAAGAGGGATTTCAGCAGCTCGTGGCCTCCTACTGTCCCGAA
GTGGTTGAAGATGGCGTGGCCGATCAGACAGATGAAGGCGGATCTGTGCCCGTGATCATCAGCACCAGTA
GAGTGTCTGCCCCTGCCGGCGGAAAAGCTTCTTGGGGCGCTGACAGAAGCTACTGGAAAGAA
